>Addgene plasmid #228340 | pMT2081 | addgene full sequence | sequence record 457121 | Addgene NGS Result
GACGAAAGGGCCTCGTGATACGCCTATTTTTATAGGTTAATGTCATGATAATAATGGTTTCTTAGACGTC
AGGTGGCACTTTTCGGGGAAATGTGCGCGGAACCCCTATTTGTTTATTTTTCTAAATACATTCAAATATG
TATCCGCTCATGAGACAATAACCCTGATAAATGCTTCAATAATATTGAAAAAGGAAGAGTATGAGTATTC
AACATTTCCGTGTCGCCCTTATTCCCTTTTTTGCGGCATTTTGCCTTCCTGTTTTTGCTCACCCAGAAAC
GCTGGTGAAAGTAAAAGATGCTGAAGATCAGTTGGGTGCACGAGTGGGTTACATCGAACTGGATCTCAAC
AGCGGTAAGATCCTTGAGAGTTTTCGCCCCGAAGAACGTTTTCCAATGATGAGCACTTTTAAAGTTCTGC
TATGTGGCGCGGTATTATCCCGTATTGACGCCGGGCAAGAGCAACTCGGTCGCCGCATACACTATTCTCA
GAATGACTTGGTTGAGTACTCACCAGTCACAGAAAAGCATCTTACGGATGGCATGACAGTAAGAGAATTA
TGCAGTGCTGCCATAACCATGAGTGATAACACTGCGGCCAACTTACTTCTGACAACGATCGGAGGACCGA
AGGAGCTAACCGCTTTTTTGCACAACATGGGGGATCATGTAACTCGCCTTGATCGTTGGGAACCGGAGCT
GAATGAAGCCATACCAAACGACGAGCGTGACACCACGATGCCTGTAGCAATGGCAACAACGTTGCGCAAA
CTATTAACTGGCGAACTACTTACTCTAGCTTCCCGGCAACAATTAATAGACTGGATGGAGGCGGATAAAG
TTGCAGGACCACTTCTGCGCTCGGCCCTTCCGGCTGGCTGGTTTATTGCTGATAAATCTGGAGCCGGTGA
GCGTGGGTCTCGCGGTATCATTGCAGCACTGGGGCCAGATGGTAAGCCCTCCCGTATCGTAGTTATCTAC
ACGACGGGGAGTCAGGCAACTATGGATGAACGAAATAGACAGATCGCTGAGATAGGTGCCTCACTGATTA
AGCATTGGTAACTGTCAGACCAAGTTTACTCATATATACTTTAGATTGATTTAAAACTTCATTTTTAATT
TAAAAGGATCTAGGTGAAGATCCTTTTTGATAATCTCATGACCAAAATCCCTTAACGTGAGTTTTCGTTC
CACTGAGCGTCAGACCCCGTAGAAAAGATCAAAGGATCTTCTTGAGATCCTTTTTTTCTGCGCGTAATCT
GCTGCTTGCAAACAAAAAAACCACCGCTACCAGCGGTGGTTTGTTTGCCGGATCAAGAGCTACCAACTCT
TTTTCCGAAGGTAACTGGCTTCAGCAGAGCGCAGATACCAAATACTGTTCTTCTAGTGTAGCCGTAGTTA
GGCCACCACTTCAAGAACTCTGTAGCACCGCCTACATACCTCGCTCTGCTAATCCTGTTACCAGTGGCTG
CTGCCAGTGGCGATAAGTCGTGTCTTACCGGGTTGGACTCAAGACGATAGTTACCGGATAAGGCGCAGCG
GTCGGGCTGAACGGGGGGTTCGTGCACACAGCCCAGCTTGGAGCGAACGACCTACACCGAACTGAGATAC
CTACAGCGTGAGCTATGAGAAAGCGCCACGCTTCCCGAAGGGAGAAAGGCGGACAGGTATCCGGTAAGCG
GCAGGGTCGGAACAGGAGAGCGCACGAGGGAGCTTCCAGGGGGAAACGCCTGGTATCTTTATAGTCCTGT
CGGGTTTCGCCACCTCTGACTTGAGCGTCGATTTTTGTGATGCTCGTCAGGGGGGCGGAGCCTATGGAAA
AACGCCAGCAACGCGGCCTTTTTACGGTTCCTGGCCTTTTGCTGGCCTTTTGCTCACATGTTCTTTCCTG
CGTTATCCCCTGATTCTGTGGATAACCGTATTACCGCCTTTGAGTGAGCTGATACCGCTCGCCGCAGCCG
AACGACCGAGCGCAGCGAGTCAGTGAGCGAGGAAGCGGAAGAGCGCCCAATACGCAAACCGCCTCTCCCC
GCGCGTTGGCCGATTCATTAATGCAGCTGGCACGACAGGTTTCCCGACTGGAAAGCGGGCAGTGAGCGCA
ACGCAATTAATGTGAGTTAGCTCACTCATTAGGCACCCCAGGCTTTACACTTTATGCTTCCGGCTCGTAT
GTTGTGTGGAATTGTGAGCGGATAACAATTTCACACAGGAAACAGCTATGACCATGATTACGCCGCTAGC
CATGGTTGTGCGACAGATTCACTGTGAAAGACTGTTCATTATACCCACGTTTCACTGGGAGATGTAAGCC
TTAGGTGTTTTACCCTGATTAGATAATACAATAACCAACAGAAATACGAGAATCTAAACTAATTTCGATG
ATTCATTTTTCTTTTTACCGCGCTGCCTCTTTTGGCAATTCTTTCACCTATATTCTACCTTCTCTTTCCT
TTTGTTCTAAACTTATTACCAGCTATCTATGTCGAATCAAGAAGAAGGACTTAAACTGTGGGGTGGCAGG
TTTACTGGGGCTACTGACCCCTTGATGGATTTGTATAACGCTTCCTTACCTTACGACAAGAAAATGTACA
AGGTGGATTTAGAAGGAACAAAAGTTTACACTGAGGGCCTGGAGAAAATTAATTTGCTAACTAAAGACGA
ACTAAGTGAGATTCATCGTGGTCTCAAATTGATTGAAGCAGAGTGGGCAGAAGGGAAGTTTGTTGAGAAG
CCAGGGGATGAGGATATTCACACTGCTAATGAACGTCGCTTGGGTGAGTTGATTGGTCGTGGAATCTCTG
GTAAGGTTCATACCGGAAGGTCTAGAAATGATCAAGTTGCCACTGATATGCGGTTGTATGTCAGAGACAA
TCTAACTCAGTTGGCTGACTATCTGAAGCAGTTCATTCAAGTAATCATCAAGAGAGCTGAACAGGAAATA
GACGTCTTGATGCCCGGTTATACTCACTTGCAAAGAGCTCAACCAATCAGATGGTCTCACTGGTTGAGCA
TGTATGCTACCTATTTCACTGAAGATTATGAGAGACTGAATCAAATCGTTAAAAGGTTGAACAAATCCCC
ATTGGGAGCTGGAGCTTTGGCTGGTCATCCTTATGGAATTGATCGTGAATACATTGCTGAGAGATTAGGG
TTTGATTCTGTTATTGGTAATTCTTTGGCCGCTGTTTCAGACAGAGATTTTGTAGTCGAAACCATGTTCT
GGTCTTCGTTGTTTATGAATCATATTTCTCGATTCTCAGAAGATTTGATCATTTACTCCACTGGAGAGTT
TGGATTTATCAAGTTGGCAGATGCTTATTCTACTGGATCTTCTCTGATGCCTCAAAAAAAAAACCCAGAC
TCTTTGGAGTTATTGAGGGGTAAATCTGGTAGATGTTTTGGGGCCTTGGCTGGTTTCCTCATGTCTATTA
AGTCCATTCCGTCAACCTATAACAAAGATATGCAAGAGGATAAGGAGCCTTTATTTGATACTCTAATCAC
TGTAGAGCACTCGATTTTGATAGCATCCGGTGTAGTTTCTACCTTGAACATTGATGCCGAACGAATGAAG
AATGCTCTAACTATGGATATGCTGGCTACAGATCTTGCCGACTATTTAGTTAGAAGGGGAGTTCCATTCA
GAGAAACTCACCACATTTCTGGTGAATGTGTCAGACAAGCCGAGGAGTTGAACCTTTCTGGTATTGATCA
GTTGTCCCTCGAACAATTGAAATCCATTGACTCCCGTTTTGAGGCTGATGTGGCTTCAACGTTTGACTTT
GAAGCCAGTGTTGAAAAAAGAACTGCCACCGGAGGAACTTCTAAGACTGCTGTTTTAAAGCAATTGGATG
CACTGAATGAAAAGCTAGAGTCTTGACTGCAGGTCGACCTATTACGCCAGCGGATCCCGACTCACTATAG
GGCGAATTGGGTACCGGGCCCCCCCTCGAGTTTACTCCCTATCAGTGATAGAGAACGTATGTCGAGTTTA
CTCCCTATCAGTGATAGAGAACGTATGTCGAGTTTACTCCCTATCAGTGATAGAGAACGTATGTCGAGTT
TATCCCTATCAGTGATAGAGAACGTATGTCGAGTTTACTCCCTATCAGTGATAGAGAACGTATGTGGATG
ATAATGCTATCGATAGCAATATATAAACAGAAGGAAGCTGCCCTGTCTTAAACCTTTTTTTTTATCATCA
TTATTAGCTTACTTTCATAATTGCGACTGGTTCCAATTGACAAGCTTTTGATTTTAACGACTTTTAACGA
CAACTTGAGAAGATCAAAAAACAACTAATTATTCGAAACGACTAGTATGGTTTCTAAGGGTGAAGAGTTG
TTCACTGGTGTTGTTCCAATCTTGGTTGAGTTGGACGGTGACGTTAACGGACACAAGTTCTCTGTTTCTG
GTGAAGGTGAGGGTGACGCTACTTACGGAAAGTTGACTTTGAAGTTCATCTGTACTACTGGTAAGTTGCC
AGTTCCATGGCCAACTTTGGTTACTACTTTGACTTACGGTGTTCAGTGTTTCTCCAGATACCCAGACCAC
ATGAAGCAGCACGATTTCTTCAAGTCTGCTATGCCAGAGGGTTACGTTCAAGAGAGAACTATCTTCTTCA
AGGACGACGGTAACTACAAGACTAGAGCTGAGGTTAAGTTCGAGGGTGACACATTGGTTAACAGAATCGA
GTTGAAGGGTATCGACTTCAAAGAGGACGGAAACATCTTGGGTCACAAGTTGGAGTACAACTACAACTCC
CACAACGTTTACATCATGGCTGACAAGCAGAAGAACGGTATCAAGGTTAACTTCAAGATCAGACACAACA
TCGAGGACGGTTCCGTTCAATTGGCTGACCACTACCAACAGAACACTCCAATTGGTGACGGTCCAGTTTT
GTTGCCAGACAACCACTACTTGTCCACTCAATCCGCTTTGTCCAAGGACCCAAACGAGAAGAGAGATCAC
ATGGTTTTGTTGGAGTTCGTTACTGCTGCTGGTATCACTTTGGGTATGGACGAGTTGTACAAGTAACTCG
AGCCTTAGACATGACTGTTCCTCAGTTCAAGTTGGGCACTTACGAGAAGACCGGTCTTGCTAGATTCTAA
TCAAGAGGATGTCAGAATGCCATTTGCCTGAGAGATGCAGGCTTCATTTTTGATACTTTTTTATTTGTAA
CCTATATAGTATAGGATTTTTTTTGTCATTTTGTTTCTTCTCGTACGAGCTTGCTCCTGATCAGCCTATC
TCGCAGCTGATGAATATCTTGTGGTAGGGGTTTGGGAAAATCATTCGAGTTTGATGTTTTTCTTGGTATT
TCCCACTCCTCTTCAGAGTACAGAAGATTAAGTGAGACGTTCGTTTGTGCAAGCTTAGATCCCCGGGTAC
CGAGCTCGAATTCGCCGTACCACTTCAAAACACCCAAGCACAGCATACTAAATTTCCCCTCTTTCTTCCT
CTAGGGTGTCGTTAATTACCCGTACTAAAGGTTTGGAAAAGAAAAAAGAGACCGCCTCGTTTCTTTTTCT
TCGTCGAAAAAGGCAATAAAAATTTTTATCACGTTTCTTTTTCTTGAAAATTTTTTTTTTTGATTTTTTT
CTCTTTCGATGACCTCCCATTGATATTTAAGTTAATAAACGGTCTTCAATTTCTCAAGTTTCAGTTTCAT
TTTTCTTGTTCTATTACAACTTTTTTTACTTCTTGCTCATTAGAAAGAAAGCATAGCAATCTAATCTAAG
TTTTAATTACAAAATGAAGAAGCCAGAGTTGACTGCTACTTCCGTTGAGAAGTTCTTGATCGAGAAGTTC
GACTCCGTTTCCGACTTGATGCAATTGTCTGAAGGTGAAGAGTCCAGAGCTTTCTCCTTTGACGTTGGTG
GTAGAGGTTACGTTTTGAGAGTTAATTCCTGTGCTGACGGTTTCTACAAGGACAGATACGTTTACAGACA
CTTCGCTTCCGCTGCTTTGCCAATTCCAGAGGTTTTGGACATTGGTGAGTTCTCCGAGTCCTTGACTTAC
TGTATCTCCAGAAGAGCTCAGGGAGTTACATTGCAAGACTTGCCAGAAACTGAGTTGCCAGCTGTTTTGC
AACCAGTTGCTGAAGCTATGGACGCTATTGCTGCTGCTGACTTGTCTCAAACTTCTGGTTTTGGTCCATT
CGGTCCACAGGGTATTGGTCAGTACACTACTTGGAGAGACTTCATCTGTGCTATCGCTGACCCACATGTT
TACCACTGGCAAACTGTTATGGACGATACTGTTTCCGCTTCCGTTGCTCAGGCTTTGGACGAATTGATGT
TGTGGGCTGAAGATTGTCCTGAGGTTAGACATTTGGTTCACGCTGACTTCGGTTCCAACAACGTTTTGAC
TGACAACGGTAGAATCACTGCTGTTATCGACTGGTCCGAAGCTATGTTCGGTGACTCTCAATACGAGGTT
GCTAACATCTTCTTTTGGAGACCATGGTTGGCTTGTATGGAACAGCAGACTAGATACTTCGAGAGAAGAC
ACCCAGAATTGGCTGGTTCCCCAAGATTGAGAGCTTACATGTTGAGAATCGGTTTGGACCAGTTGTACCA
GTCCTTGGTTGATGGTAACTTCGATGATGCTGCTTGGGCTCAAGGTAGATGTGACGCTATCGTTAGATCC
GGTGCTGGTACTGTTGGTAGAACTCAGATTGCTAGAAGATCCGCTGCTGTTTGGACTGACGGTTGTGTTG
AAGTTTTGGCTGACTCCGGTAACAGAAGACCATCCACTAGACCAAGAGCTAAAGAGGTTGGTAGAGTTTA
AGTATTAAGAACGTTATTTATATTTCAAATTTTTCTTTTTTTTCTCTACAGACGCTGTACGCATGTAACA
TTATACTGAAAACCTTGCTTGAGAAGGTTTTGGGACGCTCGAAGATCCAGCTGCATTAATGAATCGGCCA
ACGCGCGGGGAGAGGCGGTTTGCGTATTGGGCGCTCTTCCGCTTCCTCGGAATTCACTGGCCGTCGTTTT
ACAACGTCGTGACTGGGAAAACCCTGGCGTTACCCAACTTAATCGCCTTGCAGCACATCCCCCTTTCGCC
AGCTGGCGTAATAGCGAAGAGGCCCGCACCGATCGCCCTTCCCAACAGTTGCGCAGCCTGAATGGCGAAT
GGCGCCTGATGCGGTATTTTCTCCTTACGCATCTGTGCGGTATTTCACACCGCATATGGTGCACTCTCAG
TACAATCTGCTCTGATGCCGCATAGTTAAGCCAGCCCCGACACCCGCCAACACCCGCTGACGCGCCCTGA
CGGGCTTGTCTGCTCCCGGCATCCGCTTACAGACAAGCTGTGACCGTCTCCGGGAGCTGCATGTGTCAGA
GGTTTTCACCGTCATCACCGAAACGCGCGA
Features (pLannotate 1.2.2; 24 found; start..end, strand, type, name):
     96..200     +  promoter       AmpR promoter: bla
    201..1061    +  CDS            AmpR: β-lactamase; bla; confers resistance to ampicillin, carbenicillin, and related antibiotics
   1232..1820    +  rep_origin     ori: high-copy-number ColE1/pMB1/pBR322/pUC origin of replication
   2003..2095    +  CDS            lacI (fragment): lac repressor; lacI; The lac repressor binds to the lac operator to inhibit transcription in E. coli. This inhibition can be relieved by adding lactose or isopropyl-β-D-thiogalactopyranoside (IPTG).
   2108..2129    +  protein_bind   CAP binding site: CAP binding activates transcription in the presence of cAMP. E. coli catabolite activator protein
   2144..2174    +  promoter       lac promoter: promoter for the E. coli lac operon
   2182..2198    +  protein_bind   lac operator: The lac repressor binds to the lac operator to inhibit transcription in E. coli. This inhibition can be relieved by adding lactose or isopropyl-β-D-thiogalactopyranoside (IPTG). lac repressor encoded by lacI
   2243..2311    +  CDS            DED81 (fragment): SYNC_SACPA - Protein inferred from homology: Swiss-Prot protein existence level 3. From Saccharomyces paradoxus (Yeast) (Saccharomyces douglasii).
   2503..3867    +  CDS            ARG4: ARLY_YEAST - Experimental evidence at protein level: Swiss-Prot protein existence level 1. From Saccharomyces cerevisiae (strain ATCC 204508 / S288c) (Baker's yeast).
   3930..3950    -  misc_feature   MCS (fragment): pBluescript multiple cloning site
   3956..3974    +  protein_bind   tet operator: tetO; bacterial operator O2 for the tetR and tetA genes tetracycline repressor TetR
   4099..4117    +  protein_bind   tet operator: tetO; bacterial operator O2 for the tetR and tetA genes tetracycline repressor TetR
   4145..4310    +  promoter       AOX1 promoter (fragment): Pichia pastoris AOX1; inducible promoter, regulated by methanol
   4317..5033    +  CDS            EGFP: EGFP is a basic (constitutively fluorescent) green fluorescent protein published in 1996, derived from Aequorea victoria. It is reported to be a rapidly-maturing weak dimer with moderate acid sensitivity.
   5042..5107    +  CDS            AOX1 (fragment): ALOX1_KOMPC - Experimental evidence at protein level: Swiss-Prot protein existence level 1. Major isoform of alcohol oxidase, which catalyzes the oxidation of methanol to formaldehyde and hydrogen peroxide, the first step in the methanol utilization pathway of methylotrophic yeasts. From Komagataella phaffii (strain ATCC 76273 / CBS 7435 / CECT 11047 / NRRL Y-11430 / Wegner 21-1) (Yeast) (Pichia pastoris).
   5111..5357    +  terminator     AOX1 terminator: Pichia pastoris AOX1; transcription terminator for AOX1
   5378..5403    -  misc_feature   MCS (fragment): pUC18/19 multiple cloning site
   5402..5740    +  promoter       TEF1 promoter (fragment): S. cerevisiae TEF1; promoter for EF-1α
   5754..6776    +  CDS            hph: KHYB_ECOLX - Experimental evidence at protein level: Swiss-Prot protein existence level 1. The aminoglycoside phosphotransferases achieve inactivation of their antibiotic substrates by phosphorylation. Only phosphorylates hygromycin and closely related compounds such as demethyl analogs and destomycin. From Escherichia coli.
   6791..6904    +  terminator     CYC1 terminator (fragment): S. cerevisiae CYC1; transcription terminator for CYC1
   6907..6964    -  CDS            lacI (fragment): lac repressor; lacI; The lac repressor binds to the lac operator to inhibit transcription in E. coli. This inhibition can be relieved by adding lactose or isopropyl-β-D-thiogalactopyranoside (IPTG).
   6982..7139    +  CDS            lacZα (fragment): LacZα fragment of β-galactosidase; lacZ fragment
   7145..7244    -  misc_feature   bom (fragment): basis of mobility region from pBR322
   7346..1       -  CDS            rop (fragment) (across the origin): Rop protein, which maintains plasmids at low copy number; rop
