[The description below was written by a language model from this plasmid's Addgene catalogue record and pLannotate feature annotations shown in this document.]
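Description:
pMT2081 is a yeast expression and synthetic-biology plasmid built on a pUC19 backbone, carrying a doxycycline-regulatable EGFP reporter cassette. In E. coli it is maintained at high copy through the ColE1/pUC-type origin and selected with ampicillin via the bla gene. Remnants of the pUC lac region (CAP site, lac promoter and operator, lacZα fragment) flank the inserted yeast modules. No yeast replication origin or centromere is annotated, so the plasmid is presumably intended for chromosomal integration, although the record does not state this. The host species is also not named explicitly, but the "Kp" prefix of the promoter and the AOX1-derived parts point to Komagataella phaffii (Pichia pastoris).

The payload is EGFP driven by the synthetic promoter KpTc5.1. In the feature table this region appears as tet operator sites (two are detected) placed upstream of a short fragment of the AOX1 promoter, which likely serves as the core promoter. Transcription therefore depends on a Tet-family regulator that responds to doxycycline. No such regulator is annotated on this plasmid, so it would have to be supplied from the host strain or another construct. EGFP is followed by the AOX1 terminator. Downstream, a separate cassette with a TEF1 promoter fragment, the hph hygromycin phosphotransferase gene and a CYC1 terminator fragment provides hygromycin selection in yeast. An annotated Saccharomyces cerevisiae ARG4 coding sequence with adjacent genomic sequence lies upstream of the reporter. Its role is not recorded, but it could act as an auxotrophic marker or a targeting region. The construct serves as a fluorescent readout for characterising the strength and inducibility of this synthetic promoter.
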