Addgene plasmid #228340: pMT2081
Purpose: Doxycycline-regulatable EGFP expression
Depositing lab: Jun Ishii. Depositing organization: Kobe University. Publication: Designing strong inducible synthetic promoters in yeasts. Tominaga M, Shima Y, Nozaki K, Ito Y, Someda M, Shoya Y, Hashii N, Obata C, Matsumoto-Kitano M, Suematsu K, Matsukawa T, Hosoya K, Hashiba N, Kondo A, Ishii J. Nat Commun. 2024 Dec 19;15(1):10653. doi: 10.1038/s41467-024-54865-z. PubMed 39702268.
Backbone
  Vector backbone: pUC19
  Vector type: Yeast Expression, Synthetic Biology
  Selectable markers: Hygromycin
Growth in bacteria
  Bacterial resistance: Ampicillin, 100 μg/mL
  Growth temperature: 37°C
  Growth strain: DH5alpha
  Copy number: High Copy
Gene/Insert
  Gene/Insert name: EGFP
  Species: Synthetic; Aequorea victoria
  Promoter: Doxycycline regulatable synthetic promoter (KpTc5.1)
  Cloning method: Ligation Independent Cloning
Terms and licenses: Academic/Nonprofit Terms; Industry Terms: Not Available to Industry
How to cite: pMT2081 was a gift from Jun Ishii (Addgene plasmid # 228340 ; http://n2t.net/addgene:228340 ; RRID:Addgene_228340)
